>Addgene plasmid #240113 | pL6puro-pSV40(2)-pmRevErbA-Venus-NLS-Pest | addgene full sequence | sequence record 481756 | Addgene NGS Result
AATGTAGTCTTATGCAATACTCTTGTAGTCTTGCAACATGGTAACGATGAGTTAGCAACATGCCTTACAA
GGAGAGAAAAAGCACCGTGCATGCCGATTGGTGGAAGTAAGGTGGTACGATCGTGCCTTATTAGGAAGGC
AACAGACGGGTCTGACATGGATTGGACGAACCACTGAATTGCCGCATTGCAGAGATATTGTATTTAAGTG
CCTAGCTCGATACATAAACGGGTCTCTCTGGTTAGACCAGATCTGAGCCTGGGAGCTCTCTGGCTAACTA
GGGAACCCACTGCTTAAGCCTCAATAAAGCTTGCCTTGAGTGCTTCAAGTAGTGTGTGCCCGTCTGTTGT
GTGACTCTGGTAACTAGAGATCCCTCAGACCCTTTTAGTCAGTGTGGAAAATCTCTAGCAGTGGCGCCCG
AACAGGGACTTGAAAGCGAAAGGGAAACCAGAGGAGCTCTCTCGACGCAGGACTCGGCTTGCTGAAGCGC
GCACGGCAAGAGGCGAGGGGCGGCGACTGGTGAGTACGCCAAAAATTTTGACTAGCGGAGGCTAGAAGGA
GAGAGATGGGTGCGAGAGCGTCAGTATTAAGCGGGGGAGAATTAGATCGCGATGGGAAAAAATTCGGTTA
AGGCCAGGGGGAAAGAAAAAATATAAATTAAAACATATAGTATGGGCAAGCAGGGAGCTAGAACGATTCG
CAGTTAATCCTGGCCTGTTAGAAACATCAGAAGGCTGTAGACAAATACTGGGACAGCTACAACCATCCCT
TCAGACAGGATCAGAAGAACTTAGATCATTATATAATACAGTAGCAACCCTCTATTGTGTGCATCAAAGG
ATAGAGATAAAAGACACCAAGGAAGCTTTAGACAAGATAGAGGAAGAGCAAAACAAAAGTAAGACCACCG
CACAGCAAGCGGCCGCTGATCTTCAGACCTGGAGGAGGAGATATGAGGGACAATTGGAGAAGTGAATTAT
ATAAATATAAAGTAGTAAAAATTGAACCATTAGGAGTAGCACCCACCAAGGCAAAGAGAAGAGTGGTGCA
GAGAGAAAAAAGAGCAGTGGGAATAGGAGCTTTGTTCCTTGGGTTCTTGGGAGCAGCAGGAAGCACTATG
GGCGCAGCGTCAATGACGCTGACGGTACAGGCCAGACAATTATTGTCTGGTATAGTGCAGCAGCAGAACA
ATTTGCTGAGGGCTATTGAGGCGCAACAGCATCTGTTGCAACTCACAGTCTGGGGCATCAAGCAGCTCCA
GGCAAGAATCCTGGCTGTGGAAAGATACCTAAAGGATCAACAGCTCCTGGGGATTTGGGGTTGCTCTGGA
AAACTCATTTGCACCACTGCTGTGCCTTGGAATGCTAGTTGGAGTAATAAATCTCTGGAACAGATTTGGA
ATCACACGACCTGGATGGAGTGGGACAGAGAAATTAACAATTACACAAGCTTAATACACTCCTTAATTGA
AGAATCGCAAAACCAGCAAGAAAAGAATGAACAAGAATTATTGGAATTAGATAAATGGGCAAGTTTGTGG
AATTGGTTTAACATAACAAATTGGCTGTGGTATATAAAATTATTCATAATGATAGTAGGAGGCTTGGTAG
GTTTAAGAATAGTTTTTGCTGTACTTTCTATAGTGAATAGAGTTAGGCAGGGATATTCACCATTATCGTT
TCAGACCCACCTCCCAACCCCGAGGGGACCCGACAGGCCCGAAGGAATAGAAGAAGAAGGTGGAGAGAGA
GACAGAGACAGATCCATTCGATTAGTGAACGGATCTCGACGGTATCGCTAGCTTTTAAAAGAAAAGGGGG
GATTGGGGGGTACAGTGCAGGGGAAAGAATAGTAGACATAATAGCAACAGACATACAAACTAAAGAATTA
CAAAAACAAATTACAAAAATTCAAAATTTTACTAGTGATTATCGGATCAACTTTGTATAGAAAAGTTGCT
GTGGAATGTGTGTCAGTTAGGGTGTGGAAAGTCCCCAGGCTCCCCAGCAGGCAGAAGTATGCAAAGCATG
CATCTCAATTAGTCAGCAACCAGGTGTGGAAAGTCCCCAGGCTCCCCAGCAGGCAGAAGTATGCAAAGCA
TGCATCTCAATTAGTCAGCAACCATAGTCCCGCCCCTAACTCCGCCCATCCCGCCCCTAACTCCGCCCAG
TTCCGCCCATTCTCCGCCCCATGGCTGACTAATTTTTTTTATTTATGCAGAGGCCGAGGCCGCCTCTGCC
TCTGAGCTATTCCAGAAGTAGTGAGGAGGCTTTTTTGGAGGCCTAGGCTTTTGCAAAAAGCTCGATATCC
CCGTGCTATGCCAGTCCTACCCGTGGGGGCTGGGGTTAGGGTGAAGAAGAGAAAGGGGTTTTATTTACAC
TGCTTGTCGCCCACCTTGTCACCATAGCAAAAGATGCTTAAGTTCTTGATTTAAGGGAAATCTCTCCTCC
CAGCTTGTCTTTCTCCCCCTAGTCACCACTAACCTCAGGGTGAGGTCAGTTCTCCAATCACGTGAAGCTC
TCACGTTTGCTAGGTTTGCAGAAAGGGCCTTTTAGCTTTGATCTTCCACGGAGCAGTAAAGCTTGCCAGG
CCCTCCCCAGGAATTCACATGCCCTTGCCATACAAGGCTTTCCAAACACGCCACCCTGACTCTTCAGAAA
ACCCCACCCCAGTCCACTTTCAGCTCCTCCCCGCTGCCAGCAAGCACTTTTGCAAAGCAGAAAAGGAATA
GGCACACTCCACCTACATTGTCAGTAGACTACAAATCCCAACAATCCTGGCGGTGCGCAGGCGCACAGAT
CTCAACGTGCCGGCTGCTGGAAAAGTGTGTCACTGGGGCACGAGGCGCTCCCTGGAATCACATGGTACCT
GCTCCAGTGCCGCGTGCGGCCCGGGAACCCTGGGCTGCTGGCGCCTGCGCAGAGCCCTCTGTCCCAGGGA
AAGGCTCGGGCAAAAGGCGGTTGAGATTGGCAGAGTGAAATATTACTGCTGAGGAAACGTAGCAGGGCAC
ACGTCTCTCTTTGCGTCCTGGTGCCTCATTTCTCCATCACCTACTTACTTCCTGGTTGCAGCTTCTCTTC
CTTTGGGACTTTTGCACCCGGAGCTCCAGATTCATTACCCTGCTTCACTGCGGAGCCTTCAGGAGTGGCA
TCCGGTGCACTGCAGAGACCCGACTCTCCTTGCTACCTTATAGCCAGAACTGCTGCAGGCTGATTCTTCA
CACACACACTCTCTGCTCTTCCCATGCAAATCAGATCTCAGGTGCCTCAGCGTCCTACCCTTCTGGAGGG
CTGCAGTATAGCCACCCCAAGACCTTACTGCTCAGTGCCTGGAATCCTGATTGCGAACTGCGGGGCTCAC
TCGTCTCCCTCAGCCATTGCCCAGGGGGCGAGAGAGGCCATCACAACCTCCAGTTTGTGTCAAGGTCCAG
TTTGAATGACCGCTTTCAGCTGGTGAAGACATGACGACCCTGGACTCCAATAACAACACAGGTACTGAGA
TTCTTATCTTTGCTCAGGGCTCACATGGCTGCAGAGCCGGGCCCACGTGCTGCATTTGTTTTCATTCAGT
AGAAGCCGTGGCCGCCATCTCATTGGTCATTGCCTCCCGGCCTCGTTACATAATGAGCTCCGCCCCTCAA
GTTGCCGGAGCAACGCTTGTCGCCTTCTCTCCTCCCCTCAGTTGTCCCGGCCCAGCTTGGTTTTAGGGCC
AGCCTACGACCCAGGACGCCCGGGAGGGGCGGGGCGAGGGCGGGGTTTTCCTTGCGACAGAAGGGAAGCG
GAGAAGGCGGTGCTTCGAGTTCCGGGGTTCCTCGTTGGGGTGCCACGTGCGAGGGGCACACGTGGAGTGG
GGACGTGAGGCCAGCTGAGGGCCAGGCTCCCGCCCCGCCCTTCTCCGCCTAGATCTGGGTGAAGCTGGGC
TGACTCACCGCCCCCGCCTGGCTTCTTTTCCTCTCAGAAAATAACCCATCCTCCAACCCAGCCGTGAAAC
CATAGCCGGGTAACCATTCTGTGACTTATTTTACAGGCAGGGTTCACCCTGACCAACCTTGAGCTATTTT
AAGGTTGCCCTGCCTGGTTTAGTGTGTGTCAGTGGGTGAGCAAGACATGTGCTTCTGTCGACTCGGTGGC
ATGGCATGTGTCACCTCACACACGTGTCTGAGGATCCTCCCCTTTCCCCACTCCACCCATGGCCGGCCAG
GCTAAGTACTTGGCAGAGGTGTGGCAGACAAGTGGCCCTTCTCTTCTGTGCATACCACAGGAGCCGAATC
ACCTGGCCCGCAATGTAACCAGAGGGACAGAGCCGCTGGCTGAGTGGCTATAGAGCTAAAGTTACCACCG
GGCTGAGAAGGAAGGGGAATTCCTAAATCCCTAGAATGGATACTTTGTTTCTCCCTTTCATCTCCTGCAA
CTCATCTGAGTCTTATCTGTCACATTTCTAAGTCTCTTGTGACTCATCTCTCAGAGGCCAGAGCCAGGCT
GAACAGAGAGTCCTTCCCTGCAGTACTCTATGAGAATATGTCTTTGGGTGTTCTCTTATTTAGGTGGTGT
TATCACCTACATTGGCTCTAGTGGCTCCTCCCCGAGCCGGACCAGCCCGGAGTCCCTCTACAGTGACAGC
TCCAATGGCAGCTTCCAGTCCCTGACTCAAGGTTGTCCCACATACTTCCCACCATCAACGCGTGTGAGCA
AGGGCGAGGAGCTGTTCACCGGGGTGGTGCCCATCCTGGTCGAGCTGGACGGCGACGTAAACGGCCACAA
GTTCAGCGTGTCCGGCGAGGGCGAGGGCGATGCCACCTACGGCAAGCTGACCCTGAAGCTGATCTGCACC
ACCGGCAAGCTGCCCGTGCCCTGGCCCACCCTCGTGACCACCCTGGGCTACGGCCTGCAGTGCTTCGCCC
GCTACCCCGACCACATGAAGCAGCACGACTTCTTCAAGTCCGCCATGCCCGAAGGCTACGTCCAGGAGCG
CACCATCTTCTTCAAGGACGACGGCAACTACAAGACCCGCGCCGAGGTGAAGTTCGAGGGCGACACCCTG
GTGAACCGCATCGAGCTGAAGGGCATCGACTTCAAGGAGGACGGCAACATCCTGGGGCACAAGCTGGAGT
ACAACTACAACAGCCACAACGTCTATATCACCGCCGACAAGCAGAAGAACGGCATCAAGGCCAACTTCAA
GATCCGCCACAACATCGAGGACGGCGGCGTGCAGCTCGCCGACCACTACCAGCAGAACACCCCCATCGGC
GACGGCCCCGTGCTGCTGCCCGACAACCACTACCTGAGCTACCAGTCCGCCCTGAGCAAAGACCCCAACG
AGAAGCGCGATCACATGGTCCTGCTGGAGTTCGTGACCGCCGCCGGGATCACTCTCGGCATGGACGAGCT
GTACAAATCTAGACCTCCAAAAAAGAAGAGAAAGGTAGAAGACCCCTTGTACAAGAGCCATGGCTTCCCG
CCGGCTGTGGCTGCTCAGGATGATGGCACGCTGCCCATGTCCTGTGCCCAGGAGAGCGGGATGGACCGTC
ACCCTGCAGCCTGTGCTCCTGCTAGGATCAATGTGTGACTCGAGCCCGCCCGGCCGGCCTTCTGCCGCTG
CCCCCTTGTACAGAATCGAACTCTGCACTTCTCTCTCCTTTACGAGACGAAAAGGAAAAGCAAACCAGAA
TCTTATTTATATTGTTATAAAATATTCCAAGATGAGCCTCTGGCCCCCTGAGCCTTCTTGTAAATAACTC
TTCCCCCACCCCCACCGCCATGCTCCCATCCTCCCCTATTTAAACCACTCTTGCTCTCTCCACCCTCCTC
TGGCCCCTCGATTTGTTCTGTTCCTGTCTCAAATCCAATAGTTCACAGCTGACAAGTTTGTACAAAAAAG
CAGGCTTTCTACCGGGTAGGGGAGGCGCTTTTCCCAAGGCAGTCTGGAGCATGCGCTTTAGCAGCCCCGC
TGGGCACTTGGCGCTACACAAGTGGCCTCTGGCCTCGCACACATTCCACATCCACCGGTAGGCGCCAACC
GGCTCCGTTCTTTGGTGGCCCCTTCGCGCCACCTTCTACTCCTCCCCTAGTCAGGAAGTTCCCCCCCGCC
CCGCAGCTCGCGTCGTGCAGGACGTGACAAATGGAAGTAGCACGTCTCACTAGTCTCGTGCAGATGGACA
GCACCGCTGAGCAATGGAAGCGGGTAGGCCTTTGGGGCAGCGGCCAATAGCAGCTTTGCTCCTTCGCTTT
CTGGGCTCAGAGGCTGGGAAGGGGTGGGTCCGGGGGCGGGCTCAGGGGCGGGCTCAGGGGCGGGGCGGGC
GCCCGAAGGTCCTCCGGAGGCCCGGCATTCTGCACGCTTCAAAAGCGCACGTCTGCCGCGCTGTTCTCCT
CTTCCTCATCTCCGGGCCTTTCGACCTGCCACCATGACCGAGTACAAGCCCACGGTGCGCCTCGCCACCC
GCGACGACGTCCCCAGGGCCGTACGCACCCTCGCCGCCGCGTTCGCCGACTACCCCGCCACGCGCCACAC
CGTCGATCCGGACCGCCACATCGAGCGGGTCACCGAGCTGCAAGAACTCTTCCTCACGCGCGTCGGGCTC
GACATCGGCAAGGTGTGGGTCGCGGACGACGGCGCCGCGGTGGCGGTCTGGACCACGCCGGAGAGCGTCG
AAGCGGGGGCGGTGTTCGCCGAGATCGGCCCGCGCATGGCCGAGTTGAGCGGTTCCCGGCTGGCCGCGCA
GCAACAGATGGAAGGCCTCCTGGCGCCGCACCGGCCCAAGGAGCCCGCGTGGTTCCTGGCCACCGTCGGC
GTCTCGCCCGACCACCAGGGCAAGGGTCTGGGCAGCGCCGTCGTGCTCCCCGGAGTGGAGGCGGCCGAGC
GCGCCGGGGTGCCCGCCTTCCTGGAGACCTCCGCGCCCCGCAACCTCCCCTTCTACGAGCGGCTCGGCTT
CACCGTCACCGCCGACGTCGAGGTGCCCGAAGGACCGCGCACCTGGTGCATGACCCGCAAGCCCGGTGCC
TGAACCCAGCTTTCTTGTACAAAGTGGTGATAATCGAATTCCGATAATCAACCTCTGGATTACAAAATTT
GTGAAAGATTGACTGGTATTCTTAACTATGTTGCTCCTTTTACGCTATGTGGATACGCTGCTTTAATGCC
TTTGTATCATGCTATTGCTTCCCGTATGGCTTTCATTTTCTCCTCCTTGTATAAATCCTGGTTGCTGTCT
CTTTATGAGGAGTTGTGGCCCGTTGTCAGGCAACGTGGCGTGGTGTGCACTGTGTTTGCTGACGCAACCC
CCACTGGTTGGGGCATTGCCACCACCTGTCAGCTCCTTTCCGGGACTTTCGCTTTCCCCCTCCCTATTGC
CACGGCGGAACTCATCGCCGCCTGCCTTGCCCGCTGCTGGACAGGGGCTCGGCTGTTGGGCACTGACAAT
TCCGTGGTGTTGTCGGGGAAGCTGACGTCCTTTCCATGGCTGCTCGCCTGTGTTGCCACCTGGATTCTGC
GCGGGACGTCCTTCTGCTACGTCCCTTCGGCCCTCAATCCAGCGGACCTTCCTTCCCGCGGCCTGCTGCC
GGCTCTGCGGCCTCTTCCGCGTCTTCGCCTTCGCCCTCAGACGAGTCGGATCTCCCTTTGGGCCGCCTCC
CCGCATCGGGAATTCCCGCGGTTCGCTTTAAGACCAATGACTTACAAGGCAGCTGTAGATCTTAGCCACT
TTTTAAAAGAAAAGGGGGGACTGGAAGGGCTAATTCACTCCCAACGAAGACAAGATCTGCTTTTTGCTTG
TACTGGGTCTCTCTGGTTAGACCAGATCTGAGCCTGGGAGCTCTCTGGCTAACTAGGGAACCCACTGCTT
AAGCCTCAATAAAGCTTGCCTTGAGTGCTTCAAGTAGTGTGTGCCCGTCTGTTGTGTGACTCTGGTAACT
AGAGATCCCTCAGACCCTTTTAGTCAGTGTGGAAAATCTCTAGCAGTAGTAGTTCATGTCATCTTATTAT
TCAGTATTTATAACTTGCAAAGAAATGAATATCAGAGAGTGAGAGGAACTTGTTTATTGCAGCTTATAAT
GGTTACAAATAAAGCAATAGCATCACAAATTTCACAAATAAAGCATTTTTTTCACTGCATTCTAGTTGTG
GTTTGTCCAAACTCATCAATGTATCTTATCATGTCTGGCTCTAGCTATCCCGCCCCTAACTCCGCCCATC
CCGCCCCTAACTCCGCCCAGTTCCGCCCATTCTCCGCCCCATGGCTGACTAATTTTTTTTATTTATGCAG
AGGCCGAGGCCGCCTCGGCCTCTGAGCTATTCCAGAAGTAGTGAGGAGGCTTTTTTGGAGGCCTAGGGAC
GTACCCAATTCGCCCTATAGTGAGTCGTATTACGCGCGCTCACTGGCCGTCGTTTTACAACGTCGTGACT
GGGAAAACCCTGGCGTTACCCAACTTAATCGCCTTGCAGCACATCCCCCTTTCGCCAGCTGGCGTAATAG
CGAAGAGGCCCGCACCGATCGCCCTTCCCAACAGTTGCGCAGCCTGAATGGCGAATGGG
[124 nt withheld, positions 8530-8653]
C
[91 nt withheld, positions 8655-8745]
A
[49 nt withheld, positions 8747-8795]
CCTTTGACGTTGGAGTCCACGTTCTTT
[37 nt withheld, positions 8823-8859]
ACCCTATCTCGGTCTATTCTTTTGATTTATAAGGGATTTTGCCGATTTCGGCCTATTGGTTAAAAAATGA
GCTGATTTAACAAAAATTTAACGCGAATTTTAACAAAATATTAACGCTTACAATTTAGGTGGCACTTTTC
GGGGAAATGTGCGCGGAACCCCTATTTGTTTATTTTTCTAAATACATTCAAATATGTATCCGCTCATGAG
ACAATAACCCTGATAAATGCTTCAATAATATTGAAAAAGGAAGAGTATGAGTATTCAACATTTCCGTGTC
GCCCTTATTCCCTTTTTTGCGGCATTTTGCCTTCCTGTTTTTGCTCACCCAGAAACGCTGGTGAAAGTAA
AAGATGCTGAAGATCAGTTGGGTGCACGAGTGGGTTACATCGAACTGGATCTCAACAGCGGTAAGATCCT
TGAGAGTTTTCGCCCCGAAGAACGTTTTCCAATGATGAGCACTTTTAAAGTTCTGCTATGTGGCGCGGTA
TTATCCCGTATTGACGCCGGGCAAGAGCAACTCGGTCGCCGCATACACTATTCTCAGAATGACTTGGTTG
AGTACTCACCAGTCACAGAAAAGCATCTTACGGATGGCATGACAGTAAGAGAATTATGCAGTGCTGCCAT
AACCATGAGTGATAACACTGCGGCCAACTTACTTCTGACAACGATCGGAGGACCGAAGGAGCTAACCGCT
TTTTTGCACAACATGGGGGATCATGTAACTCGCCTTGATCGTTGGGAACCGGAGCTGAATGAAGCCATAC
CAAACGACGAGCGTGACACCACGATGCCTGTAGCAATGGCAACAACGTTGCGCAAACTATTAACTGGCGA
ACTACTTACTCTAGCTTCCCGGCAACAATTAATAGACTGGATGGAGGCGGATAAAGTTGCAGGACCACTT
CTGCGCTCGGCCCTTCCGGCTGGCTGGTTTATTGCTGATAAATCTGGAGCCGGTGAGCGTGGGTCTCGCG
GTATCATTGCAGCACTGGGGCCAGATGGTAAGCCCTCCCGTATCGTAGTTATCTACACGACGGGGAGTCA
GGCAACTATGGATGAACGAAATAGACAGATCGCTGAGATAGGTGCCTCACTGATTAAGCATTGGTAACTG
TCAGACCAAGTTTACTCATATATACTTTAGATTGATTTAAAACTTCATTTTTAATTTAAAAGGATCTAGG
TGAAGATCCTTTTTGATAATCTCATGACCAAAATCCCTTAACGTGAGTTTTCGTTCCACTGAGCGTCAGA
CCCCGTAGAAAAGATCAAAGGATCTTCTTGAGATCCTTTTTTTCTGCGCGTAATCTGCTGCTTGCAAACA
AAAAAACCACCGCTACCAGCGGTGGTTTGTTTGCCGGATCAAGAGCTACCAACTCTTTTTCCGAAGGTAA
CTGGCTTCAGCAGAGCGCAGATACCAAATACTGTTCTTCTAGTGTAGCCGTAGTTAGGCCACCACTTCAA
GAACTCTGTAGCACCGCCTACATACCTCGCTCTGCTAATCCTGTTACCAGTGGCTGCTGCCAGTGGCGAT
AAGTCGTGTCTTACCGGGTTGGACTCAAGACGATAGTTACCGGATAAGGCGCAGCGGTCGGGCTGAACGG
GGGGTTCGTGCACACAGCCCAGCTTGGAGCGAACGACCTACACCGAACTGAGATACCTACAGCGTGAGCT
ATGAGAAAGCGCCACGCTTCCCGAAGAGAGAAAGGCGGACAGGTATCCGGTAAGCGGCAGGGTCGGAACA
GGAGAGCGCACGAGGGAGCTTCCAGGGGGAAACGCCTGGTATCTTTATAGTCCTGTCGGGTTTCGCCACC
TCTGACTTGAGCGTCGATTTTTGTGATGCTCGTCAGGGGGGCGGAGCCTATGGAAAAACGCCAGCAACGC
GGCCTTTTTACGGTTCCTGGCCTTTTGCTGGCCTTTTGCTCACATGTTCTTTCCTGCGTTATCCCCTGAT
TCTGTGGATAACCGTATTACCGCCTTTGAGTGAGCTGATACCGCTCGCCGCAGCCGAACGACCGAGCGCA
GCGAGTCAGTGAGCGAGGAAGCGGAAGAGCGCCCAATACGCAAACCGCCTCTCCCCGCGCGTTGGCCGAT
TCATTAATGCAGCTGGCACGACAGGTTTCCCGACTGGAAAGCGGGCAGTGAGCGCAACGCAATTAATGTG
AGTTAGCTCACTCATTAGGCACCCCAGGCTTTACACTTTATGCTTCCGGCTCGTATGTTGTGTGGAATTG
TGAGCGGATAACAATTTCACACAGGAAACAGCTATGACCATGATTACGCCAAGCGCGCAATTAACCCTCA
CTAAAGGGAACAAAAGCTGGAGCTGCAAGCTT
Features (pLannotate 1.2.2; 34 found; start..end, strand, type, name):
      3..229     +  promoter       RSV promoter: Rous sarcoma virus enhancer/promoter
    230..410     +  LTR            5' LTR (truncated): truncated 5' long terminal repeat (LTR) from HIV-1
    457..582     +  misc_feature   HIV-1 Ψ: packaging signal of human immunodeficiency virus type 1
    566..929     +  CDS            HIV-1 gag (fragment): gag protein from human immunodeficiency virus 1; gag
   1075..1308    +  misc_feature   RRE: The Rev response element (RRE) of HIV-1 allows for Rev-dependent mRNA export from the nucleus to the cytoplasm.
   1685..1785    +  CDS            Rev (fragment): human immunodeficiency virus 1 (HIV-1) Rev protein; rev; enhances nuclear export of unspliced and incompletely spliced viral mRNAs
   1803..1920    +  misc_feature   cPPT/CTS: central polypurine tract and central termination sequence of HIV-1
   1938..1958    +  protein_bind   attB4: mutant version of attB; core recombination site for the Gateway® BP reaction BP Clonase™
   1968..2297    +  promoter       SV40 promoter: SV40 enhancer and early promoter
   4543..4677    +  CDS            Nr1d1 (fragment): NR1D1_MOUSE - Also known as Ear1. Experimental evidence at protein level: Swiss-Prot protein existence level 1. Transcriptional repressor which coordinates circadian rhythm and metabolic pathways in a heme-dependent manner. Integral component of the complex transcription machinery that governs circadian rhythmicity and forms a critical negative limb of the circadian clock by directly repressing the expression of core clock components ARTNL/BMAL1, CLOCK and CRY1. Also regulates genes involved in metabolic functions, including lipid and bile acid metabolism, adipogenesis, gluconeogenesis and the
   4684..5397    +  CDS            Venus: Venus is a basic (constitutively fluorescent) yellow fluorescent protein published in 2002, derived from Aequorea victoria. It is reported to be a rapidly-maturing weak dimer with moderate acid sensitivity.
   5407..5427    +  CDS            SV40 NLS: nuclear localization signal of SV40 (simian virus 40) large T antigen
   5446..5566    +  CDS            d1EGFP (fragment): EGFP destabilized by fusion to a mutated version of residues 422-461 of mouse ornithine decarboxylase, giving an in vivo half-life of ~1 hour mammalian codon-optimized
   5575..5670    -  CDS            THRA (fragment): THA_HUMAN - Also known as EAR7, ERBA1, NR1A1, THRA1, THRA2. Experimental evidence at protein level: Swiss-Prot protein existence level 1. [Isoform Alpha-2]: Does not bind thyroid hormone and functions as a weak dominant negative inhibitor of thyroid hormone action. From Homo sapiens (Human).
   5862..5886    +  protein_bind   attB1: mutant version of attB; recombination site for the Gateway® BP reaction BP Clonase™
   5894..6393    +  promoter       PGK promoter: mouse phosphoglycerate kinase 1 promoter
   6404..7003    +  CDS            PuroR: puromycin N-acetyltransferase; pac from Streptomyces alboniger; confers resistance to puromycin
   7004..7028    -  protein_bind   attB2: mutant version of attB; recombination site for the Gateway® BP reaction BP Clonase™
   7046..7634    +  misc_feature   WPRE: woodchuck hepatitis virus posttranscriptional regulatory element
   7701..7720    +  misc_feature   cPPT/CTS (fragment): central polypurine tract and central termination sequence of HIV-1
   7722..7955    +  LTR            3' LTR (ΔU3): self-inactivating 3' long terminal repeat (LTR) from HIV-1
   8027..8148    +  polyA_signal   SV40 poly(A) signal: SV40 polyadenylation signal
   8188..8323    +  rep_origin     SV40 ori: SV40 origin of replication
   8344..8362    -  promoter       T7 promoter: promoter for bacteriophage T7 RNA polymerase
   8370..8525    +  CDS            lacZα (fragment): LacZα fragment of β-galactosidase; lacZ fragment
   8530..8958    +  rep_origin     f1 ori (sequence partly withheld): f1 bacteriophage origin of replication; arrow indicates direction of (+) strand synthesis
   9011..9115    +  promoter       AmpR promoter: bla
   9116..9976    +  CDS            AmpR: β-lactamase; bla; confers resistance to ampicillin, carbenicillin, and related antibiotics
  10147..10735   +  rep_origin     ori: high-copy-number ColE1/pMB1/pBR322/pUC origin of replication
  10918..11010   +  CDS            lacI (fragment): lac repressor; lacI; The lac repressor binds to the lac operator to inhibit transcription in E. coli. This inhibition can be relieved by adding lactose or isopropyl-β-D-thiogalactopyranoside (IPTG).
  11023..11044   +  protein_bind   CAP binding site: CAP binding activates transcription in the presence of cAMP. E. coli catabolite activator protein
  11059..11089   +  promoter       lac promoter: promoter for the E. coli lac operon
  11093..11115   +  protein_bind   lac operator (fragment): The lac repressor binds to the lac operator to inhibit transcription in E. coli. This inhibition can be relieved by adding lactose or isopropyl-β-D-thiogalactopyranoside (IPTG). lac repressor encoded by lacI
  11158..11176   +  promoter       T3 promoter: promoter for bacteriophage T3 RNA polymerase
