[The description below was written by a language model from this plasmid's Addgene catalogue record and pLannotate feature annotations shown in this document.]
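Description:
pL6puro-pSV40(2)-pmRevErbA-Venus-NLS-Pest is a third-generation-style, self-inactivating lentiviral transfer plasmid built on a pLenti6-puromycin backbone and designed as a yellow fluorescent reporter of circadian rhythms in single mammalian cells. In bacteria it is maintained through a high-copy ColE1/pUC-type origin with ampicillin resistance; an f1 origin and remnants of a lac/T7/T3 cloning region are also present. The viral portion comprises an RSV promoter fused to a truncated HIV-1 5' LTR, the Ψ packaging signal with a gag fragment, the RRE for Rev-dependent export of the genomic RNA, a cPPT/CTS, a WPRE, and a ΔU3 3' LTR. An SV40 poly(A) signal and SV40 origin follow the 3' LTR.

The payload, flanked by Gateway attB sites, begins with an SV40 enhancer/early promoter element placed upstream of mouse Nr1d1 (REV-ERBα) regulatory sequence. The Nr1d1 promoter itself is not annotated, but it presumably occupies the unannotated stretch between the SV40 element and a short Nr1d1 coding fragment that lies immediately upstream of Venus. Venus is followed by an SV40 large T nuclear localization signal and a PEST degradation sequence derived from mouse ornithine decarboxylase. Nuclear concentration eases single-cell imaging, while rapid protein turnover lets fluorescence follow the rhythmic activity of the Nr1d1 promoter. The SV40 element is intended to raise overall expression. A short antisense match to THRA downstream of the reporter likely reflects carried-over genomic sequence. A separate PGK promoter drives puromycin N-acetyltransferase for selection of transduced cells. The depositor notes that, in U2OS cells, the related SV40(3) and JeT variants reported circadian rhythms better than this version.
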