Addgene plasmid #240113: pL6puro-pSV40(2)-pmRevErbA-Venus-NLS-Pest
Purpose: A lentiviral (yellow) fluorescent reporter of circadian rhythm, based on the murine Nr1d1-gene (REVERBa protein), expression enhanced by SV40 promoter.
Depositing lab: Achim Kramer. Depositing organization: Charite Universitaetsmedizin Berlin. Publication: A lentiviral fluorescent reporter to study circadian rhythms in single cells. Gabriel CH, Lehmann L, Ahlburg J, Achim Kramer A. bioRxiv 2025.06.30.661926 10.1101/2025.06.30.661926.
Backbone
  Vector backbone: pLenti6-puromycin
  Backbone manufacturer: VectorBuilder
  Vector type: Lentiviral
  Selectable markers: Puromycin
Growth in bacteria
  Bacterial resistance: Ampicillin, 100 μg/mL
  Growth temperature: 37°C
  Growth strain: NEB Stable
  Copy number: Unknown
Gene/Insert
  Gene/Insert name: murine Nr1d1 promoter+Venus-NLS-Pest-Reporter (alt name: mREVERBa promoter)
  Species: M. musculus (mouse)
  Mutation: added SV40-Enhancer+Ori
  Entrez Gene: Nr1d1 (a.k.a. A530070C09Rik)
  Cloning method: Restriction Enzyme; 5′ cloning site NheI (not destroyed); 3′ cloning site EcoRV (not destroyed)
  Sequencing primers: 5′ GAAGGAATAGAAGAAGAAGG; 3′ TCCAATGGCAGCTTCCAGTC
Resource information
  A portion of this plasmid was derived from a plasmid made by: Nagoshi et al. 2004 (doi: 10.1016/j.cell.2004.11.015, PMID: 15550250)
Terms and licenses: Academic/Nonprofit Terms; Industry Terms: Not Available to Industry
Depositor comments: Insertion of SV40 Enhancer + Ori. From our analysis in U2OS cells, SV40(3) and JeT variants are superior in reporting circadian rhythms. Please visit https://doi.org/10.1101/2025.06.30.661926 for bioRxiv preprint.
How to cite: pL6puro-pSV40(2)-pmRevErbA-Venus-NLS-Pest was a gift from Achim Kramer (Addgene plasmid # 240113 ; http://n2t.net/addgene:240113 ; RRID:Addgene_240113)
